Addgene plasmid #115995: pSW646 - pML1>>
Purpose: destination vector for GreenGate cloning method, contains 2x a set of modules from A-F, "Driver line", tissues-specific promoter, Dex-inducible mTurquoise2 expression
Depositing lab: Sebastien Wolf. Depositing organization: Universitaet Heidelberg. Publication: A Comprehensive Toolkit for Inducible, Cell Type-Specific Gene Expression in Arabidopsis. Schurholz AK, Lopez-Salmeron V, Li Z, Forner J, Wenzl C, Gaillochet C, Augustin S, Vilches-Barro A, Fuchs M, Gebert M, Lohmann JU, Greb T, Wolf S. Plant Physiol. 2018 Jul 19. pii: pp.18.00463. doi: 10.1104/pp.18.00463. PubMed 30026289.
Backbone
  Vector backbone: Z001
  Vector type: Plant Expression
  Selectable markers: Sulfadiazine, mTurquoise
Growth in bacteria
  Bacterial resistance: Spectinomycin, 50 μg/mL
  Growth temperature: 37°C
  Growth strain: NEB Stable
  Copy number: High Copy
Gene/Insert
  Gene/Insert name: pML1:B-dummy:GR-LhG4:D-dummy:tRBCS:F-H adapter-H-A adapter::pOp4:SP(ER)-mTurquoise2-HDEL:tUBQ10::SulfR
  Species: A. thaliana (mustard weed)
  Insert size (bp): 9787
  Tag / fusion protein: SP(ER) (N terminal on insert); HDEL (C terminal on insert)
  Cloning method: Restriction Enzyme; 5′ cloning site Unknown (unknown if destroyed); 3′ cloning site Unknown (unknown if destroyed)
Terms and licenses: Academic/Nonprofit Terms; Industry Terms: Not Available to Industry
How to cite: pSW646 - pML1>> was a gift from Sebastien Wolf (Addgene plasmid # 115995 ; http://n2t.net/addgene:115995 ; RRID:Addgene_115995)
