[The description below was written by a language model from this plasmid's Addgene catalogue record and pLannotate feature annotations shown in this document.]
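Description:
pSW646 - pML1>> is a plant-expression binary vector of about 12.5 kb, assembled by GreenGate cloning in the Z001 destination backbone. It serves as a "driver line" construct for inducible, cell type-specific gene expression in Arabidopsis thaliana. The backbone carries a high-copy ColE1/pUC-type origin for E. coli, a pSa origin, which in binary vectors of this type supports replication in Agrobacterium, and aadA for spectinomycin selection. Nopaline-type left and right T-DNA border repeats flank the roughly 9.8 kb payload, which contains two consecutive sets of GreenGate A–F modules joined through F-H and H-A adapters.

In the first transcription unit, the tissue-specific ML1 promoter (named in the record but not annotated in the feature table) drives GR-LhG4, terminated by the pea rbcS terminator. GR-LhG4 is a chimeric transcription factor in which the ligand-binding portion of the rat glucocorticoid receptor is fused to a LacI DNA-binding domain and a GAL4 activation domain. The GR moiety keeps the factor inactive until dexamethasone is applied. Once activated, LhG4 binds the pOp4 promoter of the second unit, which consists of four symmetric lac operators upstream of a minimal CaMV 35S promoter. This promoter drives mTurquoise2 carrying an N-terminal sporamin-derived signal peptide and a C-terminal HDEL retention signal, with a UBQ10 terminator according to the insert name. The result is an ER-localised cyan reporter that marks the cells where the driver is active.

Transformed plants are selected with sulfadiazine through a cassette in which the MAS promoter drives sulI fused to an RbcS transit peptide, followed by a CaMV polyadenylation signal. Such driver lines are typically combined with pOp-controlled effector constructs to transactivate genes of interest in the promoter-defined cell type upon induction.
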