Features (pLannotate 1.2.2; 22 found; start..end, strand, type, name):
    534..556     +  misc_feature   LB T-DNA repeat: left border repeat from nopaline C58 T-DNA (truncated)
   4062..4934    +  CDS            Nr3c1 (fragment): GCR_RAT - Also known as Grl. Experimental evidence at protein level: Swiss-Prot protein existence level 1. [Isoform A]: Has transcriptional activation and repression activity. Mediates glucocorticoid-induced apoptosis. Promotes accurate chromosome segregation during mitosis. May act as a tumor suppressor. May play a negative role in adipogenesis through the regulation of lipolytic and antilipogenic gene expression. From Rattus norvegicus (Rat).
   4944..5927    +  CDS            lacI (fragment): LACI_ECOLI - Experimental evidence at protein level: Swiss-Prot protein existence level 1. Repressor of the lactose operon. Binds allolactose as an inducer. From Escherichia coli (strain K12).
   5943..6285    +  CDS            GAL4 activation domain (fragment): activation domain of the GAL4 transcriptional activator; Saccharomyces cerevisiae GAL4 (truncated)
   6341..6982    +  terminator     E9 terminator: terminator and polyadenylation signal from the pea rbcS-E9 gene
   7088..7107    -  protein_bind   lac operator (symmetric): The lac repressor binds to the lac operator to inhibit transcription in E. coli. This inhibition can be relieved by adding lactose or isopropyl-β-D-thiogalactopyranoside (IPTG). The symmetric lac operator was optimized for tight binding of lac repressor. lac repressor encoded by lacI
   7140..7159    -  protein_bind   lac operator (symmetric): The lac repressor binds to the lac operator to inhibit transcription in E. coli. This inhibition can be relieved by adding lactose or isopropyl-β-D-thiogalactopyranoside (IPTG). The symmetric lac operator was optimized for tight binding of lac repressor. lac repressor encoded by lacI
   7192..7211    -  protein_bind   lac operator (symmetric): The lac repressor binds to the lac operator to inhibit transcription in E. coli. This inhibition can be relieved by adding lactose or isopropyl-β-D-thiogalactopyranoside (IPTG). The symmetric lac operator was optimized for tight binding of lac repressor. lac repressor encoded by lacI
   7244..7263    -  protein_bind   lac operator (symmetric): The lac repressor binds to the lac operator to inhibit transcription in E. coli. This inhibition can be relieved by adding lactose or isopropyl-β-D-thiogalactopyranoside (IPTG). The symmetric lac operator was optimized for tight binding of lac repressor. lac repressor encoded by lacI
   7287..7333    +  promoter       minimal CaMV 35S promoter: minimal 35S promoter from cauliflower mosaic virus
   7340..7408    +  CDS            SPOR1_IPOBA (fragment): Experimental evidence at transcript level: Swiss-Prot protein existence level 2. Major tuberous root protein. From Ipomoea batatas (Sweet potato) (Convolvulus batatas).
   7418..8134    +  CDS            mTurquoise2: mTurquoise2 is a basic (constitutively fluorescent) cyan fluorescent protein published in 2012, derived from Aequorea victoria. It is reported to be a rapidly-maturing monomer with very low acid sensitivity.
   8798..9178    +  promoter       MAS promoter: mannopine synthase promoter (Velten et al., 1984)
   9181..9354    +  CDS            RBCS.3A (fragment): RBS3_PEA - Experimental evidence at protein level: Swiss-Prot protein existence level 1. RuBisCO catalyzes two reactions: the carboxylation of D- ribulose 1,5-bisphosphate, the primary event in carbon dioxide fixation, as well as the oxidative fragmentation of the pentose substrate. Both reactions occur simultaneously and in competition at the same active site. Although the small subunit is not catalytic it is essential for maximal activity (Probable). Binds to abscisic acid (ABA); only half of the possible binding sites are occupied in the crystal; and there are indications this is a low affi
   9352..10188   +  CDS            sulI: DHP1_CORGT - Protein inferred from homology: Swiss-Prot protein existence level 3. Catalyzes the condensation of para-aminobenzoate (pABA) with 6-hydroxymethyl-7,8-dihydropterin diphosphate (DHPt-PP) to form 7,8- dihydropteroate (H2Pte), the immediate precursor of folate derivatives. From Corynebacterium glutamicum (Brevibacterium saccharolyticum).
  10203..10220   +  misc_feature   MCS (fragment): pUC18/19 multiple cloning site
  10259..10415   +  polyA_signal   CaMV poly(A) signal (fragment): cauliflower mosaic virus polyadenylation signal
  10471..10495   +  misc_feature   RB T-DNA repeat: right border repeat from nopaline C58 T-DNA
  10586..11174   -  rep_origin     ori: high-copy-number ColE1/pMB1/pBR322/pUC origin of replication
  11348..12133   -  CDS            aadA: S3AD_SHIFL - Experimental evidence at protein level: Swiss-Prot protein existence level 1. Mediates bacterial resistance to the antibiotics streptomycin and spectinomycin. From Shigella flexneri.
  12318..12419   +  CDS            TRA2_ECOLX (fragment): Protein predicted: Swiss-Prot protein existence level 4. Required for transposition of transposon Tn903. From Escherichia coli.
  12424..407     +  rep_origin     pSa ori (across the origin): origin of replication from bacterial plasmid pSa
>Addgene plasmid #115995 | pSW646 - pML1>> | addgene full sequence | sequence record 227319 | Addgene NGS Result
TTTTTATCCCCGGAAGCCTGTGGATAGAGGGTAGTTATCCACGTGAAACCGCTAATGCCCCGCAAAGCCT
TGATTCACGGGGCTTTCCGGCCCGCTCCAAAAACTATCCACGTGAAATCGCTAATCAGGGTACGTGAAAT
CGCTAATCGGAGTACGTGAAATCGCTAATAAGGTCACGTGAAATCGCTAATCAAAAAGGCACGTGAGAAC
GCTAATAGCCCTTTCAGATCAACAGCTTGCAAACACCCCTCGCTCCGGCAAGTAGTTACAGCAAGTAGTA
TGTTCAATTAGCTTTTCAATTATGAATATATATATCAATTATTGGTCGCCCTTGGCTTGTGGACAATGCG
CTACGCGCACCGGCTCCGCCCGTGGACAACCGCAAGCGGTTGCCCACCGTCGAGCGCCTTTGCCCACAAC
CCGGCGGCCGGCCGCAACAGATCGTTTTATAAATTTTTTTTTTTGAAAAAGAAAAAGCCCGAAAGGCGGC
AACCTCTCGGGCTTCTGGATTTCCGATCCCCGGAATTAGATCTTGGCAGGATATATTGTGGTGTAACGTT
CTCGAACTAGGCTCGGACGAAGTAAGCGGCCGCAACCTTAATTAAACACGGCGCGCCAACAGCGATCGCA
CCAGGTACCACCTAGCTTATCAAAGAAAAAACAAGAACAAAACGATGCATAGTTTCTAAAATGTGCTAAA
ATTCAGAAACTGAAACATGATTCATTGTCTGAAACTTTGTTTCAAATTACTGAAAATAATCATTCACTGG
ACCAAAACAAATAAATAAAATAAAATCGAATTTCTGAATTTGGAAATTGGTTTTTGGTTTTTAATTTTAA
ACAAAACAAAAACGAAATTTGAAGGCAATAAATGAGTTAGTTGGTAGGCAGAAGTCACTCGTTCCCACTA
GCTATTATTATTAGAAGAAACGTCCCCACAACTCCAAGGCGTTTCAGTTCCTTTAATTTACTGAATTACC
CTCCTCATATCTATAAAAAATCACCTCTTGTACCAATGCCCCATTTACACATCCTGTCGTTTATTTCTAG
ACTAAGTGGACTACATGTCGGTTATTTGATTCGCACCATGCGTATTTGGATTATCGCTAACACACCCCTT
CAAACAATACGCTTAACTCGTATTACAAAATTTCAAGTGATGAATTATCTATGTATAAGATATAGATAGG
AACAACTAAGCATCGAGAAATTTGTATATAAATCAACTAGACTTATATATATTTCGATACAGAATTTATA
CGTATTATATCAAATTAATTAGTAATTGTTTCCTCTACGTGAGTTTAATTAACAATGATAAGCTACATTG
AGTGTATCAGTTCTAAAACTTTATAGTATGCTACAATCAATTTTTCTAAGTAACAACTTCAAGCAAGGAA
TCACACACACACAGTGGTACATAATAAACTTGATTTTAATATCATATGATCAGCATCATTAACGGAATAA
GTTAAGTAATTCGTCATCCATACTACTAAGTCATATTAAAATCATAATCAAACTTAAAAGCCGATTAGAA
AGAGAGCAAATATATCTAAAAATTCACGAGGAAGACGACAAATGCAAGGAAACACAGCTAGTATTATTAA
ACTTAATAGATATTGGATGAATGACTGCATAATATATATCACATTAAAAGTGGACATAAATTTGCATATG
TGTAATGTACCTCTCCACAATTAATCGCGGACCATTTATTTTACTATTACAAGTCAAGTAACTTTATATT
GTTGATCCATAATTCTTTTCGAACATAAAATCATATACTTAGGCCATTTTCAACTGTCAAAACTCGAATC
CGAGAACCAAATTTCACCATTTTCCAAAAATGATGAGTGTCGACCAAATGGGGTACTACTGTCTAATCAG
GAACTTGTGAACAAATTTTCAACCTTTTCCAAATAAGACGAGTGTCAACCAACTTTTTCCAACCAAGAGA
TATTGGGTTGCTACACAAATACTTAATAGCCATTGCATATTTATGCATATGCAAATGCAGGGTCGTGGCG
TCAGAAAGAAACATAGGACCCTCAACATATTTAATATTTTGGGAGCTATATTTGACTATTTCATATTAGA
AAATAATAATAAAAAAGTGTTGGTTTTATATCAAATTGTAATTTACGAAAAACTTATGCTTTTGCGCAAT
GATTTTTGTAAAGTATCTACTATGTTTAGTGTTTACATTGATTAGTAGGCTGCCGTTTTTTTTCTTGTGT
ATTATGTACTATATATGAATATGAACATTTGTAAAAGTGAATCTTGTCATTTTCTTGTTGAAAACATATA
TAGTATGTGCAAACAAAGCATAGGTTAATCCAATACCACACAAATAACACGTCAGGTAAATCCAATAATA
AATCGTATGTGCATGTATGTGTATTCATGTATGTTACATGAATGTCTGAATCAGTCAGTGTACGTATATG
ATGTAGGTGATGTAAATCTTAATGTATGAGCTGTTTCTTGGACCATGGTCCACAATGGATATTGCTCCCC
AACTACATTAGTCAATCGACTGGCCAATTTTTAATTAAGATAATTAATCCAAACTACCATTAAATATAAC
TTTGACCTTTTTTCTATTCATTTTTAGATATTATTGGAACTTACGTAGTTTACATGCATCTCATCCCTTT
CTTTTGCTCCTTGAAAGTGGGTCCAATCACAAAAAATGATCTTATATTTTGTATTTTGTATTTTAAAAAC
TCATAATTATATAGGTTCAAAAATTTAATTAACATCAGTGTATACTATAATTACTACTCTAGCCAACAAG
ATAAATTCATTTTGACATCAGCCAAAAGATAAAAATTTGGTTAAAAACTATTGGATTAGCTTTTAGTATT
TAATATTTTATGTACTGATTAAATACGAATTTAGAAATCTAGGATATAAGTGAGGGTGTATAATAAGGGA
GGGGTGGACCATTAATAGCGATGTGCAATTAAAAATTATGATTAAGAATCTAGGAAATTTGTAGATTGCT
TAGTTATTTTTATGGCGATCGTCGTGTCAATGTCATGGATTTTGAAACTTTAAATTAATCTCTTAAATTA
GCACCTACCTTTGAATTTTATAGAATCTTTTTATTTTATATGTTTAATTTTATAGAATCTAACTAGCTTA
TTTTGAGATTAAATTGTTTAGTTACTTTTATAACAGTATAAATGTATAATGAGGACCTAAGAATGTAGTC
CTGTAATGTTCTTGCTATTCTACTTAATCTCATCACCAATCAACCATCAAAAGAAGCTAGTACTAATAAA
ACCTGCAGGTATTCGAATAATAATTAAGCTCAAACACTATACTAATTTATGGAGGATTATATATTCAATG
AATTAGGAACCTCATGATGGACATTATTGACTGATATAATGTGTATACTAATTGTGAGTATTTAAAAACC
ATACAAAGCATTTATATGTCCACATATATTGGACACACATGCAATCAATGTTCAATATGCTCCACACACA
GAAATAAAAATACTCTTTCTGATCATATGATACATCATACATATACTAAAAAAATCTAAAATGAACTATA
ACCACAAGCATATATAATAACAATGAAATGGTAATGTTTCTTCATTTTTATTTGTTCAAATTCTTATTCG
GTTGTTTTTTCTTACCCTACGAGAATCCGTGAGGTCAAAGGGAAACAGTGATTTTTTTTTTGTATTTTGT
TTTTTAAATTGATGAACTGTAAAACTCTCTCTCTAGAAAAATATATAAGTAGTAGTATGAATTTTCTCTC
ACTAAAAGCATTAATGGACCTTTCGATAATCATAAATGCAATGCACCCTCTCTATGCATTTCGCAATAAC
TCCTTTTCCTTCTGCCACATCCTCTTCCTCACCTCTTTCTCTTCTTCCCTTTCTCCTAAGTTCCTCCTCC
ACCAAATTCTCCATTTATTTCGTTAACTATCCTCCATTTGTTTTCTTCTGAAGAGTGATATATTCTACCT
TTCTCTGGTTAAAGAAACTCCCTGAATCCACCGGTTAAACAGTATTCAGTCGACTGGTACCAACAGGCTC
CATGGCTAGTGAAGCTCGAAAAACAAAGAAAAAAATCAAAGGGATTCAGCAAGCCACTGCAGGAGTCTCA
CAAGACACTTCGGAAAATCCTAACAAAACAATAGTTCCTGCAGCATTACCACAGCTCACCCCTACCTTGG
TGTCACTGCTGGAGGTGATTGAACCCGAGGTGTTGTATGCAGGATATGATAGCTCTGTTCCAGATTCAGC
ATGGAGAATTATGACCACACTCAACATGTTAGGTGGGCGTCAAGTGATTGCAGCAGTGAAATGGGCAAAG
GCGATACCAGGCTTCAGAAACTTACACCTGGATGACCAAATGACCCTGCTACAGTACTCATGGATGTTTC
TCATGGCATTTGCCCTGGGTTGGAGATCATACAGACAATCAAGTGGAAACCTGCTCTGCTTTGCTCCTGA
TCTGATTATTAATGAGCAGAGAATGTCTCTACCCTGCATGTATGACCAATGTAAACACATGCTGTTTGTC
TCCTCTGAATTACAAAGATTGCAGGTATCCTATGAAGAGTATCTCTGTATGAAAACCTTACTGCTTCTCT
CCTCAGTTCCTAAGGAAGGTCTGAAGAGCCAAGAGTTATTTGATGAGATTCGAATGACTTATATCAAAGA
GCTAGGAAAAGCCATCGTCAAAAGGGAAGGGAACTCCAGTCAGAACTGGCAACGGTTTTACCAACTGACA
AAGCTTCTGGACTCCATGCATGAGGTGGTTGAGAATCTCCTTACCTACTGCTTCCAGACATTTTTGGATA
AGACCATGAGTATTGAATTCCCAGAGATGTTAGCTGAAATCATCACTAATCAGATACCAAAATATTCAAA
TGGAAATATCAAAAAGCTTCTGTTTCATCAAAAATCTACTAGCAAACCGGTAACGTTATACGACGTCGCT
GAATACGCCGGCGTTTCTCATCAAACCGTTTCTAGAGTGGTTAACCAGGCTTCACATGTTAGCGCTAAAA
CCCGGGAAAAAGTTGAAGCTGCCATGGCTGAGCTCAACTACATCCCGAACCGTGTTGCGCAGCAGCTGGC
TGGTAAACAAAGCTTGCTGATCGGTGTCGCGACCTCGAGCTTGGCCCTGCACGCGCCGTCGCAAATTGTC
GCGGCGATTAAATCTCGCGCCGATCAACTGGGTGCCAGCGTGGTGGTGTCGATGGTAGAACGAAGCGGCG
TCGAAGCCTGTAAAGCGGCGGTGCACAATCTTCTCGCGCAACGCGTCAGTGGGCTGATCATTAACTATCC
GCTGGATGACCAGGATGCCATTGCTGTGGAAGCTGCCTGCACTAATGTTCCGGCGTTATTTCTTGATGTC
TCTGACCAGACACCCATCAACAGTATTATTTTCTCCCATGAAGACGGTACGCGACTGGGCGTGGAGCATC
TGGTCGCATTGGGTCACCAGCAAATCGCGCTGTTAGCGGGCCCATTAAGTTCTGTCTCGGCGCGTCTGCG
TCTGGCTGGCTGGCATAAATATCTCACTCGCAATCAAATTCAGCCGATAGCGGAACGGGAAGGCGACTGG
AGTGCCATGTCCGGTTTTCAACAAACCATGCAAATGCTGAATGAGGGCATCGTTCCCACTGCGATGCTGG
TTGCCAACGATCAGATGGCGCTGGGCGCAATGCGCGCCATTACCGAGTCCGGGCTGCGCGTTGGTGCGGA
TATCTCGGTAGTGGGATACGACGATACCGAAGACAGCTCATGTTATATCCCGCCGTTAACCACCATCAAA
CAGGATTTTCGCCTGCTGGGGCAAACCAGCGTGGACCGCTTGCTGCAACTCTCTCAGGGCCAGGCGGTGA
AGGGCAATCAGCTGTTGCCCGTCTCACTGGTGAAAAGAAAAACCACTAGTGGATCGGAATTCGCCAATTT
TAATCAAAGTGGGAATATTGCTGATAGCTCATTGTCCTTCACTTTCACTAACAGTAGCAACGGTCCGAAC
CTCATAACAACTCAAACAAATTCTCAAGCGCTTTCACAACCAATTGCCTCCTCTAACGTTCATGATAACT
TCATGAATAATGAAATCACGGCTAGTAAAATTGATGATGGTAATAATTCAAAACCACTGTCACCTGGTTG
GACGGACCAAACTGCGTATAACGCGTTTGGAATCACTACAGGGATGTTTAATACCACTACAATGGATGAT
GTATATAACTATCTATTCGATGATGAAGATACCCCACCAAACCCAAAAAAAGAGTCAGGTGGATCCTAGA
TAACCTTTACCTTCATTCCCTGTAAATTGGTACCCTGCAAAGCTTTCGTTCGTATCATCGGTTTCGACAA
CGTTCGTCAAGTTCAATGCATCAGTTTCATTGCGCACACACCAGAATCCTACTGAGTTTGAGTATTATGG
CATTGGGAAAACTGTTTTTCTTGTACCATTTGTTGTGCTTGTAATTTACTGTGTTTTTTATTCGGTTTTC
GCTATCGAACTGTGAAATGGAAATGGATGGAGAAGAGTTAATGAATGATATGGTCCTTTTGTTCATTCTC
AAATTAATATTATTTGTTTTTTCTCTTATTTGTTGTGTGTTGAATTTGAAATTATAAGAGATATGCAAAC
ATTTTGTTTTGAGTAAAAATGTGTCAAATCGTGGCCTCTAATGACCGAAGTTAATATGAGGAGTAAAACA
CTTGTAGTTGTACCATTATGCTTATTCACTAGGCAACAAATATATTTTCAGACCTAGAAAAGCTGCAAAT
GTTACTGAATACAAGTATGTCCTCTTGTGTTTTAGACATTTATGAACTTTCCTTTATGTAATTTTCCAGA
ATCCTTGTCAGATTCTAATCATTGCTTTATAATTATAGTTATACTCATGGATTTGTAGTTGAGTATGAAA
ATATTTTTTAATGCATTTTATGACTTGCCAATTGATTGACAACATGCATCAATCGACTATGAGTAGGCAA
GATGTTCTGTAGGGGCTATGATGCCTGGTCACAACCTATGCATATGTCGAGCTCAAGAAATCTAGAAAGA
AGAAAGGGAAGAGAAAGAATTGTGAGCGCTCACAATTGAAAGACTAGAAAGAAGAAAGGGAAGAGAAAGA
ATTGTGAGCGCTCACAATTGAAAGACTAGAAAGAAGAAAGGGAAGAGAAAGAATTGTGAGCGCTCACAAT
TGAAAGACTAGAAAGAAGAAAGGGAAGAGAAAGAATTGTGAGCGCTCACAATTGAAAGACTAGTGGATCG
ATCTTCGCAAGACCCTTCCTCTATATAAGGAAGTTCATTTCATTTGGAGAGGACGAACAATGAAAGCCTT
CACACTCGCTCTCTTCTTAGCTCTTTCCCTCTATCTCCTGCCCAATCCAGCCACTAGTGGCTCAACAATG
GTGAGCAAGGGCGAGGAGCTGTTCACCGGGGTGGTGCCCATCCTGGTCGAGCTGGACGGCGACGTAAACG
GCCACAAGTTCAGCGTGTCCGGCGAGGGCGAGGGCGATGCCACCTACGGCAAGCTGACCCTGAAGTTCAT
CTGCACCACCGGCAAGCTGCCCGTGCCCTGGCCCACCCTCGTGACCACCCTGTCCTGGGGCGTGCAGTGC
TTCGCCCGCTACCCCGACCACATGAAGCAGCACGACTTCTTCAAGTCCGCCATGCCCGAAGGCTACGTCC
AGGAGCGCACCATCTTCTTCAAGGACGACGGCAACTACAAGACCCGCGCCGAGGTGAAGTTCGAGGGCGA
CACCCTGGTGAACCGCATCGAGCTGAAGGGCATCGACTTCAAGGAGGACGGCAACATCCTGGGGCACAAG
CTGGAGTACAACTACTTTAGCGACAACGTCTATATCACCGCCGACAAGCAGAAGAACGGCATCAAGGCCA
ACTTCAAGATCCGCCACAACATCGAGGACGGCGGCGTGCAGCTCGCCGACCACTACCAGCAGAACACCCC
CATCGGCGACGGCCCCGTGCTGCTGCCCGACAACCACTACCTGAGCACCCAGTCCAAGCTGAGCAAAGAC
CCCAACGAGAAGCGCGATCACATGGTCCTGCTGGAGTTCGTGACCGCCGCCGGGATCACTCTCGGCATGG
ACGAGCTGTACAAGTCAGGTCATGATGAGCTTTAGCTGCATCTCGTCTCTGTTATGCTTAAGAAGTTCAA
TGTTTCGTTTCATGTAAAACTTTGGTGGTTTGTGTTTTGGGGCCTTGTATAATCCCTGATGAATAAGTGT
TCTACTATGTTTCCGTTCCTGTTATCTCTTTCTTTCTAATGACAAGTCGAACTTCTTCTTTATCATCGCT
TCGTTTTTATTATCTGTGCTTCTTTTGTTTAATACGCCTGCAAAGTGACTCGACTCTGTTTAGTGCAGTT
CTGCGAAACTTGTAAATAGTCCAATTGTTGGCCTCTAGTAATAGATGTAGCGAAAGTGTTGAGCTGTTGG
GTTCTAAGGATGGCTTGAACATGTTAATCTTTTAGGTTCTGAGTATGATGAACATTCGTTGTTGCTAAGA
AATGCCTGTAATGTCCCACAAATGTAGAAAATGGTTCGTACCTTTGTCCAAGCATTGATATGTCTGATGA
GAGGAAACTGCAAGATACTGAGCTTGGTTTAACGAAGGAGAGGCAGTTTCTTCCTTCCAAAGCATTTCAT
TTGACAATGCCTTGATCATCTTAAGTAGAGTTTCTGTTGTGGAAAGTTTGAAACTTTGAAGAAACGACTC
TCAAGTAAATTGATGATCACAAGTGAAAGTGTATGTTACTAGGATCCTTTTCAAATCAGTGCGCAAGACG
TGACGTAAGTATCCGAGTCAGTTTTTATTTTTCTACTAATTTGGTCGTTTATTTCGGCGTGTAGGACATG
GCAACCGGGCCTGAATTTCGCGGGTATTCTGTTTCTATTCCAACTTTTTCTTGATCCGCAGCCATTAACG
ACTTTTGAATAGATACGCTGACACGCCAAGCCTCGCTAGTCAAAAGTGTACCAAACAACGCTTTACAGCA
AGAACGGAATGCGCGTGACGCTCGCGGTGACGCCATTTCGCCTTTTCAGAAATGGATAAATAGCCTTGCT
TCCTATTATATCTTCCCAAATTACCAATACATTACACTAGCATCTGAATTTCATAACCAATCTCGATACA
CCAAATCGCCATGGCTTCTATGATATCCTCTTCAGCTGTGACTACAGTCAGCCGTGCTTCTACGGTGCAA
TCGGCCGCGGTGGCTCCATTCGGCGGCCTCAAATCCATGACTGGATTCCCAGTTAAGAAGGTCAACACTG
ACATTACTTCCATTACAAGCAATGGTGGAAGAGTAAAGTGCATGGTGACGGTGTTCGGCATTCTGAATCT
CACCGAGGACTCCTTCTTCGATGAGAGCCGGCGGCTAGACCCCGCCGGCGCTGTCACCGCGGCGATCGAA
ATGCTGCGAGTCGGATCAGACGTCGTGGATGTCGGACCGGCCGCCAGCCATCCGGACGCGAGGCCTGTAT
CGCCGGCCGATGAGATCAGACGTATTGCGCCGCTCTTAGACGCCCTGTCCGATCAGATGCACCGTGTTTC
AATCGACAGCTTCCAACCGGAAACCCAGCGCTATGCGCTCAAGCGCGGCGTGGGCTACCTGAACGATATC
CAAGGATTTCCTGACCCTGCGCTCTATCCCGATATTGCTGAGGCGGACTGCAGGCTGGTGGTTATGCACT
CAGCGCAGCGGGATGGCATCGCCACCCGCACCGGTCACCTTCGACCCGAAGACGCGCTCGACGAGATTGT
GCGGTTCTTCGAGGCGCGGGTTTCCGCCTTGCGACGGAGCGGGGTCGCTGCCGACCGGCTCATCCTCGAT
CCGGGGATGGGATTTTTCTTGAGCCCCGCACCGGAAACATCGCTGCACGTGCTGTCGAACCTTCAAAAGC
TGAAGTCGGCGTTGGGGCTTCCGCTACTTGTCTCGGTGTCGCGGAAATCCTTCTTGGGCGCCACCGTTGG
CCTTCCTGTAAAGGATCTGGGTCCAGCGAGCCTTGCGGCGGAACTTCACGCGATCGGCAATGGCGCTGAC
TACGTCCGCACCCACGCGCCTGGAGATCTGCGAAGCGCAATCACCATCTCGGAAACCCTCGCGAAATTTC
GCAGTCGCGACGCCAGAGACAGAGGGTTAGATCATGCCTAGCTTGGCTGCAGGTCGACCTGCAGGCATGC
CCGCTGAAATCACCAGTCTCTCTCTACAAATCTATCTCTCTCTATAATAATGTGTGAGTAGTTCCCAGAT
AAGGGAATTAGGGTTCTTATAGGGTTTCGCTCATGTGTTGAGCATATAAGAAACCCTTAGTATGTATTTG
TATTTGTAAAATACTTCTATCAATAAAATTTCTAATTCCTAAAACCAAAATCCAGGGGTACCGTATTCTA
GACCAAGCATGCACAGCTGGCGTTCTCAGCCAGATCCCCTTGACAGGATATATTGGCGGGTAAACTAAGT
CGCTGTATGTGTTTGTTTGAGATCTCATGTGAGCAAAAGGCCAGCAAAAGGCCAGGAACCGTAAAAAGGC
CGCGTTGCTGGCGTTTTTCCATAGGCTCCGCCCCCCTGACGAGCATCACAAAAATCGACGCTCAAGTCAG
AGGTGGCGAAACCCGACAGGACTATAAAGATACCAGGCGTTTCCCCCTGGAAGCTCCCTCGTGCGCTCTC
CTGTTCCGACCCTGCCGCTTACCGGATACCTGTCCGCCTTTCTCCCTTCGGGAAGCGTGGCGCTTTCTCA
TAGCTCACGCTGTAGGTATCTCAGTTCGGTGTAGGTCGTTCGCTCCAAGCTGGGCTGTGTGCACGAACCC
CCCGTTCAGCCCGACCGCTGCGCCTTATCCGGTAACTATCGTCTTGAGTCCAACCCGGTAAGACACGACT
TATCGCCACTGGCAGCAGCCACTGGTAACAGGATTAGCAGAGCGAGGTATGTAGGCGGTGCTACAGAGTT
CTTGAAGTGGTGGCCTAACTACGGCTACACTAGAAGAACAGTATTTGGTATCTGCGCTCTGCTGAAGCCA
GTTACCTTCGGAAGAAGAGTTGGTAGCTCTTGATCCGGCAAACAAACCACCGCTGGTAGCGGTGGTTTTT
TTGTTTGCAAGCAGCAGATTACGCGCAGAAAAAAAGGATCTCAAGAAGATCCTTTGATCTTTTCTACGGG
GTCTGACGCTCAGTGGAACGAAAACTCACGTTAAGGGATTTTGGTCATGAGATTATCAAAAAGGATCTTC
ACCTAGATCCTTTTAAATTAAAAATGAAGTTTTAAATCAATCTAAAGTATATATGTGTAACATTGGTCTA
GTGATTATTTGCCGACTACCTTGGTGATCTCGCCTTTCACGTAGTGAACAAATTCTTCCAACTGATCTGC
GCGCGAGGCCAAGCGATCTTCTTGTCCAAGATAAGCCTGCCTAGCTTCAAGTATGACGGGCTGATACTGG
GCCGGCAGGCGCTCCATTGCCCAGTCGGCAGCGACATCCTTCGGCGCGATTTTGCCGGTTACTGCGCTGT
ACCAAATGCGGGACAACGTAAGCACTACATTTCGCTCATCGCCAGCCCAGTCGGGCGGCGAGTTCCATAG
CGTTAAGGTTTCATTTAGCGCCTCAAATAGATCCTGTTCAGGAACCGGATCAAAGAGTTCCTCCGCCGCT
GGACCTACCAAGGCAACGCTATGTTCTCTTGCTTTTGTCAGCAAGATAGCCAGATCAATGTCGATCGTGG
CTGGCTCGAAGATACCTGCAAGAATGTCATTGCGCTGCCATTCTCCAAATTGCAGTTCGCGCTTAGCTGG
ATAACGCCACGGAATGATGTCGTCGTGCACAACAATGGTGACTTCTACAGCGCGGAGAATCTCGCTCTCT
CCAGGGGAAGCCGAAGTTTCCAAAAGGTCGTTGATCAAAGCTCGCCGCGTTGTTTCATCAAGCCTTACGG
TCACCGTAACCAGCAAATCAATATCACTGTGTGGCTTCAGGCCGCCATCCACTGCGGAGCCGTACAAATG
TACGGCCAGCAACGTCGGTTCGAGATGGCGCTCGATGACGCCAACTACCTCTGATAGTTGAGTCGATACT
TCGGCGATCACCGCTTCCCTCATAACACCCCTTGTATTACTGTTTATGTAAGCAGACAGTTTTATTGTTC
ATGATGATATATTTTTATCTTGTGCAATGTAACATCAGAGATTTTGAGACACAACGTGGCTTTGTTGAAT
AAATCGAACTTTTGCTGAGTTGAAGGATCAGATCACGCATCTTCCCGACAACGCAGACCGTTCCGTGGCA
AAGCAAAAGTTCAAAATCACCAACTGGTCCACCTACAACAAAGCTCTCATCAACCGTGGCTCCCTCACTT
TCTGGCTGGATGATGGGGCGATTCAGGCGATCCCCATCCAACAGCCCGCCGTCGAGCGGGCT
